Addgene plasmid #196786: pGG-PIP48
Purpose: Contains PER5 promoter
Depositing lab: Marc Somssich. Depositing organization: University of Melbourne. Publication: Resolving spatially distinct phytohormone response zones in Arabidopsis thaliana roots colonized by Fusarium oxysporum. Calabria J, Wang L, Rast-Somssich MI, Chen HW, Watt M, Persson S, Andersen TG, Idnurm A, Somssich M. J Exp Bot. 2025 Jan 17:erae516. doi: 10.1093/jxb/erae516. PubMed 39823275.
Backbone
  Vector backbone: pGGA000
  Total vector size (bp): 4696
  Vector type: GreenGate (GG) Entry Vector
Growth in bacteria
  Bacterial resistance: Ampicillin, 100 μg/mL
  Growth temperature: 37°C
  Growth strain: DH5alpha
  Copy number: High Copy
Gene/Insert
  Gene/Insert name: PEROXIDASE 5 (alt names: PER5; AT1G14550)
  Species: A. thaliana (mustard weed)
  Insert size (bp): 2007
  Mutation: 558 C->G
  Entrez Gene: AT1G14550 (a.k.a. AT1G14550, F14L17.33, F14L17_33)
Terms and licenses: Academic/Nonprofit Terms; Industry Terms: Not Available to Industry
Depositor comments: Please visit https://doi.org/10.1101/2022.12.20.521292 for bioRxiv preprint.
How to cite: pGG-PIP48 was a gift from Marc Somssich (Addgene plasmid # 196786 ; http://n2t.net/addgene:196786 ; RRID:Addgene_196786)
