[The description below was written by a language model from this plasmid's Addgene catalogue record and pLannotate feature annotations shown in this document.]
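Description:
pGG-PIP48 is a GreenGate entry vector built on the pGGA000 backbone, the module position that in the GreenGate Golden Gate-style cloning system conventionally holds plant promoters. It is a small (about 4.7 kb), high-copy plasmid maintained in E. coli through a ColE1/pUC-type origin of replication and selected with ampicillin via a β-lactamase gene driven by its own bla promoter. The remaining annotated backbone elements are typical cloning-vector remnants: a CAP binding site, lac promoter and lac operator, fragments of lacI, lacZα, rop and the bom region, and SP6 and T7 phage promoters that flank the cloning site and are useful mainly as sequencing or in vitro transcription landmarks.

The payload is a roughly 2 kb fragment from the Arabidopsis thaliana PEROXIDASE 5 locus (PER5, AT1G14550), which the record describes as the PER5 promoter. It is not annotated in the feature table but corresponds to the unannotated stretch between the SP6 and T7 promoters; the very short "small t antigen" hit at the edge of this region is most likely a spurious match. The insert carries a single C-to-G substitution at position 558. The record does not give the reason for it, although such changes are commonly made in Golden Gate modules to remove an internal type IIS restriction site.

As an entry module, the plasmid has no plant expression function on its own. It is meant to be combined with other GreenGate modules (tags, coding sequences or reporters, terminators, plant resistance cassettes) in a destination vector, placing a gene of interest under PER5 promoter control. The associated study examined spatially distinct phytohormone response zones in Arabidopsis roots colonized by Fusarium oxysporum, which is consistent with use in building promoter-reporter lines.
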