Features (pLannotate 1.2.2; 13 found; start..end, strand, type, name):
     96..200     +  promoter       AmpR promoter: bla
    201..1061    +  CDS            AmpR: β-lactamase; bla; confers resistance to ampicillin, carbenicillin, and related antibiotics
   1232..1820    +  rep_origin     ori: high-copy-number ColE1/pMB1/pBR322/pUC origin of replication
   2003..2095    +  CDS            lacI (fragment): lac repressor; lacI; The lac repressor binds to the lac operator to inhibit transcription in E. coli. This inhibition can be relieved by adding lactose or isopropyl-β-D-thiogalactopyranoside (IPTG).
   2108..2129    +  protein_bind   CAP binding site: CAP binding activates transcription in the presence of cAMP. E. coli catabolite activator protein
   2144..2174    +  promoter       lac promoter: promoter for the E. coli lac operon
   2182..2198    +  protein_bind   lac operator: The lac repressor binds to the lac operator to inhibit transcription in E. coli. This inhibition can be relieved by adding lactose or isopropyl-β-D-thiogalactopyranoside (IPTG). lac repressor encoded by lacI
   2212..2230    +  promoter       SP6 promoter: promoter for bacteriophage SP6 RNA polymerase
   2269..2285    -  CDS            small t antigen (fragment): SV40 (simian virus 40) small t antigen
   4282..4300    -  promoter       T7 promoter: promoter for bacteriophage T7 RNA polymerase
   4302..4454    +  CDS            lacZα (fragment): LacZα fragment of β-galactosidase; lacZ fragment
   4460..4559    -  misc_feature   bom (fragment): basis of mobility region from pBR322
   4661..1       -  CDS            rop (fragment) (across the origin): Rop protein, which maintains plasmids at low copy number; rop
>Addgene plasmid #196786 | pGG-PIP48 | addgene full sequence | sequence record 394511 | Addgene NGS Result
GACGAAAGGGCCTCGTGATACGCCTATTTTTATAGGTTAATGTCATGATAATAATGGTTTCTTAGACGTC
AGGTGGCACTTTTCGGGGAAATGTGCGCGGAACCCCTATTTGTTTATTTTTCTAAATACATTCAAATATG
TATCCGCTCATGAGACAATAACCCTGATAAATGCTTCAATAATATTGAAAAAGGAAGAGTATGAGTATTC
AACATTTCCGTGTCGCCCTTATTCCCTTTTTTGCGGCATTTTGCCTTCCTGTTTTTGCTCACCCAGAAAC
GCTGGTGAAAGTAAAAGATGCTGAAGATCAGTTGGGTGCACGAGTGGGTTACATCGAACTGGATCTCAAC
AGCGGTAAGATCCTTGAGAGTTTTCGCCCCGAAGAACGTTTTCCAATGATGAGCACTTTTAAAGTTCTGC
TATGTGGCGCGGTATTATCCCGTATTGACGCCGGGCAAGAGCAACTCGGTCGCCGCATACACTATTCTCA
GAATGACTTGGTTGAGTACTCACCAGTCACAGAAAAGCATCTTACGGATGGCATGACAGTAAGAGAATTA
TGCAGTGCTGCCATAACCATGAGTGATAACACTGCGGCCAACTTACTTCTGACAACGATCGGAGGACCGA
AGGAGCTAACCGCTTTTTTGCACAACATGGGGGATCATGTAACTCGCCTTGATCGTTGGGAACCGGAGCT
GAATGAAGCCATACCAAACGACGAGCGTGACACCACGATGCCTGTAGCAATGGCAACAACGTTGCGCAAA
CTATTAACTGGCGAACTACTTACTCTAGCTTCCCGGCAACAATTAATAGACTGGATGGAGGCGGATAAAG
TTGCAGGACCACTTCTGCGCTCGGCCCTTCCGGCTGGCTGGTTTATTGCTGATAAATCTGGAGCCGGTGA
GCGTGGCTCTCGAGGTATCATTGCAGCACTGGGGCCAGATGGTAAGCCCTCCCGTATCGTAGTTATCTAC
ACGACGGGGAGTCAGGCAACTATGGATGAACGAAATAGACAGATCGCTGAGATAGGTGCCTCACTGATTA
AGCATTGGTAACTGTCAGACCAAGTTTACTCATATATACTTTAGATTGATTTAAAACTTCATTTTTAATT
TAAAAGGATCTAGGTGAAGATCCTTTTTGATAATCTCATGACCAAAATCCCTTAACGTGAGTTTTCGTTC
CACTGAGCGTCAGACCCCGTAGAAAAGATCAAAGGATCTTCTTGAGATCCTTTTTTTCTGCGCGTAATCT
GCTGCTTGCAAACAAAAAAACCACCGCTACCAGCGGTGGTTTGTTTGCCGGATCAAGAGCTACCAACTCT
TTTTCCGAAGGTAACTGGCTTCAGCAGAGCGCAGATACCAAATACTGTTCTTCTAGTGTAGCCGTAGTTA
GGCCACCACTTCAAGAACTCTGTAGCACCGCCTACATACCTCGCTCTGCTAATCCTGTTACCAGTGGCTG
CTGCCAGTGGCGATAAGTCGTGTCTTACCGGGTTGGACTCAAGACGATAGTTACCGGATAAGGCGCAGCG
GTCGGGCTGAACGGGGGGTTCGTGCACACAGCCCAGCTTGGAGCGAACGACCTACACCGAACTGAGATAC
CTACAGCGTGAGCTATGAGAAAGCGCCACGCTTCCCGAAGGGAGAAAGGCGGACAGGTATCCGGTAAGCG
GCAGGGTCGGAACAGGAGAGCGCACGAGGGAGCTTCCAGGGGGAAACGCCTGGTATCTTTATAGTCCTGT
CGGGTTTCGCCACCTCTGACTTGAGCGTCGATTTTTGTGATGCTCGTCAGGGGGGCGGAGCCTATGGAAA
AACGCCAGCAACGCGGCCTTTTTACGGTTCCTGGCCTTTTGCTGGCCTTTTGCTCACATGTTCTTTCCTG
CGTTATCCCCTGATTCTGTGGATAACCGTATTACCGCCTTTGAGTGAGCTGATACCGCTCGCCGCAGCCG
AACGACCGAGCGCAGCGAGTCAGTGAGCGAGGAAGCGGAAGAGCGCCCAATACGCAAACCGCCTCTCCCC
GCGCGTTGGCCGATTCATTAATGCAGCTGGCACGACAGGTTTCCCGACTGGAAAGCGGGCAGTGAGCGCA
ACGCAATTAATGTGAGTTAGCTCACTCATTAGGCACCCCAGGCTTTACACTTTATGCTTCCGGCTCGTAT
GTTGTGTGGAATTGTGAGCGGATAACAATTTCACACGAGCTATTTAGGTGACACTATAGAAGTGAAGCTT
GGTCTCAACCTCAGTGCGTAGTAGTGAGTTTTCTTCATTTTTTCTAAAGAATTATATAAACGAATATATT
AATATTTCAATTTGACCGGTAATCTTAATCAATATATAAACACACGTCATTTGGTGTGAATTTCTAATGG
AGGACAGCTTTTAGTCTAATTAGATCATGTAAGACAGTTCCATACATGCACTGATCTAGTAACATATTCG
AACATAGTTGAATTGACCTTTTCATCAAAGGAAAATGAAACTTACTAAACACATATATATACTCACCCAT
ATGGGCAGACGACCTAGTTTGAAGAAGAGCTAGATGAAAATGACACCCCTAAAATAGGAAAGTAAATATA
TATAATTTTTTTTTGACAAAAATGTTTGAAAACATATTTGGTTTAGTACGTACGACCCCGTTAAGTATTA
TGGTTTGGACTTCGAAATCTCCATTATGTTATGCTTTGGTCACGATATCAAAAAAAAATATTATTATTAT
AATAAATCTAGGCCTGCCATCATATGGATTAATAGATATTAGCCAATTCATATGCATACATGTATATATT
ATGTACCATGATACTTTTTCTTTTTTGGTTGATATGCTACTATTATATTTTTTTCGTAGTTGAGCGGTGT
CTACCCATAAACATAACTGTTTCAAACTATTTGTAAATTGTAATCATAAAACTTCGAAATTCTATAGGCG
AGATGTTAGAAGATTTTGTTAAATATTATAGAAGAAATTCTCTTAGCTAATTTTTCCCTTTTTTCGAACT
GTGGAACTATTTGAATGCTCATCTAGTTGTATATATGCTAAAAGATGGGGGTTTTCCAATCGTTCGAACA
TAAATACATAATGAATCACCACGTACTAAAATCAACTAAGGAAACAAATGAAATTACAGGTATTTTTGTG
CGTAAATCATTTAAGAGATGAATGATTCGAATTTCGATTCTTAGGGAAAAACACAACTACTACCGTACTA
CGTATGAGATGCAAAACACTACAAAAAAGGTTAAACACGACTACGCACAATAATGACTGTCCATAGCGAT
ATGCCGATACATCGAAATTCCTAACAAATTTATCATTATTATAAATCAAACTACTGACGAATCAAATTTG
AGGAGTGGATTAATAAATAACTTTTAATGTTATCGGTGTTAGCCCGCAAAGACTGGATTATGCGATTTTT
TTTTAAAGGAAAGAAAAGCGACAGTACATAGCTAGCTTCATATATGATCGCCATTGACCATGCATTGTTT
TCTTTCATATATATCTCTAAGAATTGTCATCGTAATAGGGACATTGCAAGTCCTCTAGTTACTAAATAAT
CACTCTTTTTATTTTTCACAATATATAGCTCAATTCCAATTTTATTTGCTAAAAAATACCACATCGATAA
AAATTTGTCCACCAACCAAATTCATAACGTGTTTCAAACGAATCATTCACTCGTTCTGAGACGAATATAT
ATAATTAGCTACTAAATTAAATTAAAAACTATTTTTTGTTTGGTTAATGTGTTATATTTTGACTTTCTAA
TTATATGTTCGTCAACTATTCCTTTCAAACTAATCGCACAAAATAATTGTTCGTTATATTCTTCAGATCC
GAACTTCAACCTGTATTATTATAAGAATAAACTATTTAAGCGCTTACTAATGATGTTCTTGTTTTTCTTC
TCAAACTTTTAGGTTATCTGTTTTTATAAGTTAACAATTTGACAATTGACCAAAATACAAAGTCAGAGCC
CAACAATTAATTTATTTTAATCCAAATATTCTCTAGCTAACATATGATAGATCTAACATATTTTAAATTA
CAGTCTCCAACCTTGAACAGCGACACCGCGTGAAAACTCTCATGCACGTATATTATATAAACCCCTAGGG
TTTGTAACATTCAACATCAATCTCAAATAATTCATCAACGAGAAAAGATTAATTCTTACTACCAAAAGAA
AGAAGATAAATTACTATTTTGTTTTACGTACGAAATATATACCAAGTGAGATCTACAAATAACATGAGAC
CGAATTCTCGCCCTATAGTGAGTCGTATTACCTGGCCGTCGTTTTACAACGTCGTGACTGGGAAAACCCT
GGCGTTACCCAACTTAATCGCCTTGCAGCACATCCCCCTTTCGCCAGCTGGCGTAATAGCGAAGAGGCCC
GCACCGATCGCCCTTCCCAACAGTTGCGCAGCCTGAATGGCGAATGGCGCCTGATGCGGTATTTTCTCCT
TACGCATCTGTGCGGTATTTCACACCGCATATGGTGCACTCTCAGTACAATCTGCTCTGATGCCGCATAG
TTAAGCCAGCCCCGACACCCGCCAACACCCGCTGACGCGCCCTGACGGGCTTGTCTGCTCCCGGCATCCG
CTTACAGACAAGCTGTGACCGTCTCCGGGAGCTGCATGTGTCAGAGGTTTTCACCGTCATCACCGAAACG
CGCGA
